>Addgene plasmid #23824 | pDONR223-CAMKK1 | depositor partial sequence | sequence record 11085 | Author sequence
ATGGAGGGGGGTCCAGCTGTCTGCTGCCAGGATCCTCGGGCAGAGCTGGTAGAACGGGTGGCAGCCATCG
ATGTGACTCACTTGGAGGAGGCAGATGGTGGCCCAGAGCCTACTAGAAACGGTGTGGACCCCCCACCACG
GGCCAGAGCTGCCTCTGTGATCCCTGGCAGTACTTCAAGACTGCTCCCAGCCCGGCCTAGCCTCTCAGCC
AGGAAGCTTTCCCTACAGGAGCGGCCAGCAGGAAGCTATCTGGAGGCGCAGGCTGGGCCTTATGCCACGG
GGCCTGCCAGCCACATCTCCCCCCGGGCCTGGCGGAGGCCCACCATCGAGTCCCACCACGTGGCCATCTC
AGATGCAGAGGACTGCGTGCAGCTGAACCAGTACAAGCTGCAGAGTGAGATTGGCAAGGGTGCCTACGGT
GTGGTGAGGCTGGCCTACAACGAAAGTGAAGACAGACACTATGCAATGAAAGTCCTTTCCAAAAAGAAGT
TACTGAAGCAGTATGGCTTTCCACGTCGCCCTCCCCCGAGAGGGTCCCAGGCTGCCCAGGGAGGACCAGC
CAAGCAGCTGCTGCCCCTGGAGCGGGTGTACCAGGAGATTGCCATCCTGAAGAAGCTGGACCACGTGAAT
GTGGTCAAACTGATCGAGGTCCTGGATGACCCAGCTGAGGACAACCTCTATTTGGCCCTGCAGAACCAGG
CCCAGAATATCCAGTTAGATTCAACAAATATCGCCAAGCCCCACTCCCTGCTTCCCTCTGAGCAGCAAGA
CAGTGGATCCACGTGGGCTGCGCGCTCAGTGTTTGACCTCCTGAGAAAGGGGCCCGTCATGGAAGTGCCC
TGTGACAAGCCCTTCTCGGAGGAGCAAGCTCGCCTCTACCTGCGGGACGTCATCCTGGGCCTCGAGTACT
TGCACTGCCAGAAGATCGTCCACAGGGACATCAAGCCATCCAACCTGCTCCTGGGGGATGATGGGCACGT
GAAGATCGCCGACTTTGGCGTCAGCAACCAGTTTGAGGGGAACGACGCTCAGCTGTCCAGCACGGCGGGA
ACCCCAGCATTCATGGCCCCCGAGGCCATTTCTGATTCCGGCCAGAGCTTCAGTGGGAAGGCCTTGGATG
TATGGGCCACTGGCGTCACGTTGTACTGCTTTGTCTATGGGAAGTGCCCGTTCATCGACGATTTCATCCT
GGCCCTCCACAGGAAGATCAAGAATGAGCCCGTGGTGTTTCCTGAGGGGCCAGAAATCAGCGAGGAGCTC
AAGGACCTGATCCTGAAGATGTTAGACAAGAATCCCGAGACGAGAATTGGGGTGCCAGACATCAAGTTGC
ACCCTTGGGTGACCAAGAACGGGGAGGAGCCCCTTCCTTCGGAGGAGGAGCACTGCAGCGTGGTGGAGGT
GACAGAGGAGGAGGTTAAGAACTCAGTCAGGCTCATCCCCAGCTGGACCACGGTGATCCTGGTGAAGTCC
ATGCTGAGGAAGCGTTCCTTTGGGAACCCGTTTGAGCCCCAAGCACGGAGGGAAGAGCGATCCATGTCTG
CTCCAGGAAACCTACTGGTGTAA
