>Addgene plasmid #23824 | pDONR223-CAMKK1 | addgene partial sequence | sequence record 29698 | 23824 with M13pUC-fwd
ATAATGATTTTATTTTGACTGATAGTGACCTGTTCGTTGCAACAAATTGATGAGCAATGCTTTTTTATAA
TGCCAACTTTGTACAAAAAAGTTGGCATGGAGGGGGGTCCAGCTGTCTGCTGCCAGGATCCTCGGGCAGA
GCTGGTAGAACGGGTGGCAGCCATCGATGTGACTCACTTGGAGGAGGCAGATGGTGGCCCAGAGCCTACT
AGAAACGGTGTGGACCCCCCACCACGGGCCAGAGCTGCCTCTGTGATCCCTGGCAGTACTTCAAGACTGC
TCCCAGCCCGGCCTAGCCTCTCAGCCAGGAAGCTTTCCCTACAGGAGCGGCCAGCAGGAAGCTATCTGGA
GGCGCAGGCTGGGCCTTATGCCACGGGGCCTGCCAGCCACATCTCCCCCCGGGCCTGGCGGAGGCCCACC
ATCGAGTCCCACCACGTGGCCATCTCAGATGCAGAGGACTGCGTGCAGCTGAACCAGTACAAGCTGCAGA
GTGAGATTGGCAAGGGTGCCTACGGTGTGGTGAGGCTGGCCTACAACGAAAGTGAAGACAGACACTATGC
AATGAAAGTCCTTTCCAAAAAGAAGTTACTGAAGCAGTATGGCTTTCCACGTCGCCCTCCCCCGAGAGGG
TCCCAGGCTGCCCAGGGAGGACCAGCCAAGCAGCTGCTGCCCCTGGAGCGGGTGTACCAGGAGATTGCCA
TCCTGAAGAAGCTGGACCACGTGAATGTGGTCAAACTGATCGAGGTCCTGGATGACCCAGCTGAGGACAA
CCTCTATTTGGCCCTGCAGAACCAGGCCCAGAATATCCA
