[The description below was written by a language model from this plasmid's Addgene catalogue record.]
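Description:
pDONR223-CAMKK1 is a Gateway entry-type clone built on the Invitrogen pDONR223 donor backbone (about 5 kb without insert) and carrying the human CAMKK1 open reading frame, which encodes calcium/calmodulin-dependent protein kinase kinase 1, alpha (also known as CAMKKA). The insert is recorded as 1,563 bp and was introduced by Gateway recombination, so the ORF would be expected to sit between attL-type recombination sites, as in other pDONR-derived entry clones, although no feature table is supplied to confirm the exact site arrangement. The plasmid is maintained at high copy in standard E. coli cloning strains under spectinomycin selection. M13 forward and reverse priming sites flank the insert for sequence verification.

The construct is a shuttle intermediate rather than an expression plasmid. The record lists no promoter driving the ORF in mammalian cells, and the depositors explicitly state that it should not be used directly for transfection. The ORF was deliberately cloned without a stop codon, so that recombination into a destination vector places it in frame with a C-terminal epitope tag and stop codon supplied by that vector. The depositors point to a companion set of lentiviral Gateway destination vectors (the pLX301 to pLX304 series) for expressing such ORFs in mammalian cells. The clone belongs to a larger kit of ORF plasmids associated with a study that examined resistance to RAF inhibition through reactivation of the MAP kinase pathway. Its typical use is therefore as a source clone for generating tagged CAMKK1 expression constructs for gain-of-function experiments or screens.
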