Addgene plasmid #23824: pDONR223-CAMKK1
Depositing lab: William Hahn & David Root. Depositing organization: Dana-Farber Cancer Institute. Publication: COT drives resistance to RAF inhibition through MAP kinase pathway reactivation. Johannessen CM, Boehm JS, Kim SY, Thomas SR, Wardwell L, Johnson LA, Emery CM, Stransky N, Cogdill AP, Barretina J, Caponigro G, Hieronymus H, Murray RR, Salehi-Ashtiani K, Hill DE, Vidal M, Zhao JJ, Yang X, Alkan O, Kim S, Harris JL, Wilson CJ, Myer VE, Finan PM, Root DE, Roberts TM, Golub T, Flaherty KT, Dummer R, Weber BL, Sellers WR, Schlegel R, Wargo JA, Hahn WC, Garraway LA. Nature. 2010 Dec 16;468(7326):968-72. doi: 10.1038/nature09627 PubMed 21107320.
Backbone
  Vector backbone: pDONR223
  Backbone manufacturer: Invitrogen
  Backbone size w/o insert (bp): 5005
  Vector type: Gateway Donor vector
Growth in bacteria
  Bacterial resistance: Spectinomycin, 50 μg/mL
  Growth temperature: 37°C
  Growth strain: DH5alpha
  Copy number: High Copy
Gene/Insert
  Gene/Insert name: CAMKK1 (alt name: calcium/calmodulin-dependent protein kinase kinase 1, alpha)
  Species: H. sapiens (human)
  Insert size (bp): 1563
  Entrez Gene: CAMKK1 (a.k.a. CAMKKA)
  Cloning method: Gateway Cloning
  Sequencing primers: 5′ M13pUC-fwd; 3′ M13rev
Terms and licenses: Academic/Nonprofit Terms; Industry Terms: Not Available to Industry
Depositor comments: The ORF has no Stop codon. This design enables easy recombination into a destination vector to add an epitope tag of choice and Stop codon to the ORF. Do NOT use this plasmid directly for transfections. A set of 4 custom lentiviral vectors is available ( pLX301 (http://www.addgene.org/25895/) , pLX302 (http://www.addgene.org/25896/) , pLX303 (http://www.addgene.org/25897/) , pLX304 (http://www.addgene.org/25890/) ) to be used to express these ORFs in mammalian cells. These plasmids are not included in the kit and must be ordered separately.
How to cite: pDONR223-CAMKK1 was a gift from William Hahn & David Root (Addgene plasmid # 23824 ; http://n2t.net/addgene:23824 ; RRID:Addgene_23824)
